Addgene plasmid #207321: pLVX-surfaceHA-IRES-Puro
Purpose: Lentiviral expression of synthetic HA surface receptor in Mammalian cells
Depositing lab: Feng Zhang. Depositing organization: Broad Institute. Publication: Cell type-specific delivery by modular envelope design. Strebinger D, Frangieh CJ, Friedrich MJ, Faure G, Macrae RK, Zhang F. Nat Commun. 2023 Aug 23;14(1):5141. doi: 10.1038/s41467-023-40788-8. PubMed 37612276.
Backbone
  Vector backbone: pLVX-EF1alpha-IRES-Puro
  Backbone manufacturer: Takara Bio
  Backbone size w/o insert (bp): 8799
  Vector type: Mammalian Expression, Lentiviral
Growth in bacteria
  Bacterial resistance: Ampicillin, 100 μg/mL
  Growth temperature: 37°C
  Growth strain: NEB Stable
  Copy number: High Copy
Gene/Insert
  Gene/Insert name: HAtag-Myctag-PDGFRB-TM-IRES-Puro
  Species: Synthetic
  Insert size (bp): 297
  Promoter: EF1alpha_short (EFS)
  Cloning method: Gibson Cloning
Terms and licenses: Academic/Nonprofit Terms; Industry Terms: Not Available to Industry
How to cite: pLVX-surfaceHA-IRES-Puro was a gift from Feng Zhang (Addgene plasmid # 207321 ; http://n2t.net/addgene:207321 ; RRID:Addgene_207321)
