[The description below was written by a language model from this plasmid's Addgene catalogue record and pLannotate feature annotations shown in this document.]
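Description:
pLVX-surfaceHA-IRES-Puro is a lentiviral transfer plasmid for mammalian expression, built on the Takara pLVX-EF1alpha-IRES-Puro backbone by Gibson assembly. It is maintained in E. coli through a high-copy ColE1/pUC-type origin and an ampicillin resistance gene (β-lactamase with its own promoter). The viral portion carries HIV-1 LTR sequences on both sides of the cassette. It also contains the Ψ packaging signal with an adjoining gag fragment, the Rev response element for Rev-dependent nuclear export of the genomic RNA, and the cPPT/CTS element. A WPRE downstream of the cassette enhances transcript expression. Short nef, rev and lacI matches in the annotation appear to be residual viral or backbone sequence rather than functional genes.

The payload is a small synthetic surface receptor, listed as HA tag, Myc tag and the PDGFRβ transmembrane domain. The feature table finds the HA epitope and the PDGFRβ TM domain, preceded by a short fragment matching VSV-G, which sits where a signal peptide would be expected, although the record does not state its role. The Myc tag is not separately annotated. The catalogue names the promoter as the short EF1α (EFS) form, whereas the annotation shows the EF-1α core promoter followed by intron A segments, so the exact promoter version is ambiguous. An EMCV IRES links the receptor to puromycin N-acetyltransferase on one transcript, so puromycin selection enriches for transduced cells that display the HA epitope. According to the record, the construct is used to generate mammalian cells bearing a synthetic HA surface target. The associated work concerns cell type-specific delivery using modular envelope designs.
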