Features (pLannotate 1.2.2; 26 found; start..end, strand, type, name):
     19..230     +  promoter       EF-1α core promoter: core promoter for human elongation factor EF-1α
    231..344     +  intron         EF-1α intron A (fragment): intron upstream of the start codon of human EF-1α
    970..1173    +  intron         EF-1α intron A: truncated intron upstream of the start codon of human EF-1α
   1210..1257    +  CDS            VSV-G (fragment): vesicular stomatitis virus G glycoprotein Indiana strain
   1264..1290    +  CDS            3xHA (fragment): three tandem HA epitope tags
   1351..1497    +  CDS            PDGFRβ TM domain: transmembrane domain from platelet derived growth factor receptor beta
   1620..2082    +  misc_feature   IRES: internal ribosome entry site (IRES) of the encephalomyocarditis virus (EMCV)
   2115..2712    +  CDS            PuroR (fragment): puromycin N-acetyltransferase; pac from Streptomyces alboniger; confers resistance to puromycin
   2728..3316    +  misc_feature   WPRE: woodchuck hepatitis virus posttranscriptional regulatory element
   3333..3851    +  CDS            nef (fragment): NEF_HV1BR - Experimental evidence at protein level: Swiss-Prot protein existence level 1. Extracellular Nef protein targets CD4(+) T-lymphocytes for apoptosis by interacting with CXCR4 surface receptors (PubMed:14990729). From Human immunodeficiency virus type 1 group M subtype B (isolate BRU/LAI) (HIV-1).
   3899..4156    +  LTR            5' LTR (truncated): truncated 5' long terminal repeat (LTR) from HIV-1
   4308..4324    -  protein_bind   lac operator: The lac repressor binds to the lac operator to inhibit transcription in E. coli. This inhibition can be relieved by adding lactose or isopropyl-β-D-thiogalactopyranoside (IPTG). lac repressor encoded by lacI
   4332..4362    -  promoter       lac promoter: promoter for the E. coli lac operon
   4377..4398    -  protein_bind   CAP binding site: CAP binding activates transcription in the presence of cAMP. E. coli catabolite activator protein
   4411..4503    -  CDS            lacI (fragment): lac repressor; lacI; The lac repressor binds to the lac operator to inhibit transcription in E. coli. This inhibition can be relieved by adding lactose or isopropyl-β-D-thiogalactopyranoside (IPTG).
   4686..5274    -  rep_origin     ori: high-copy-number ColE1/pMB1/pBR322/pUC origin of replication
   5445..6305    -  CDS            AmpR: β-lactamase; bla; confers resistance to ampicillin, carbenicillin, and related antibiotics
   6306..6410    -  promoter       AmpR promoter: bla
   6458..6592    +  polyA_signal   SV40 poly(A) signal: SV40 polyadenylation signal
   6759..7088    +  CDS            nef (fragment): NEF_HV1BR - Experimental evidence at protein level: Swiss-Prot protein existence level 1. Extracellular Nef protein targets CD4(+) T-lymphocytes for apoptosis by interacting with CXCR4 surface receptors (PubMed:14990729). From Human immunodeficiency virus type 1 group M subtype B (isolate BRU/LAI) (HIV-1).
   7136..7393    +  LTR            5' LTR (truncated): truncated 5' long terminal repeat (LTR) from HIV-1
   7440..7565    +  misc_feature   HIV-1 Ψ: packaging signal of human immunodeficiency virus type 1
   7549..7887    +  CDS            HIV-1 gag (fragment): gag protein from human immunodeficiency virus 1; gag
   8062..8295    +  misc_feature   RRE: The Rev response element (RRE) of HIV-1 allows for Rev-dependent mRNA export from the nucleus to the cytoplasm.
   8672..8772    +  CDS            Rev (fragment): human immunodeficiency virus 1 (HIV-1) Rev protein; rev; enhances nuclear export of unspliced and incompletely spliced viral mRNAs
   8787..8902    +  misc_feature   cPPT/CTS: central polypurine tract and central termination sequence of HIV-1 (lacking the first T)
>Addgene plasmid #207321 | pLVX-surfaceHA-IRES-Puro | addgene full sequence | sequence record 407609 | Addgene NGS Result
GCTCCGGTGCCCGTCAGTGGGCAGAGCGCACATCGCCCACAGTCCCCGAGAAGTTGGGGGGAGGGGTCGG
CAATTGAACCGGTGCCTAGAGAAGGTGGCGCGGGGTAAACTGGGAAAGTGATGTCGTGTACTGGCTCCGC
CTTTTTCCCGAGGGTGGGGGAGAACCGTATATAAGTGCAGTAGTCGCCGTGAACGTTCTTTTTCGCAACG
GGTTTGCCGCCAGAACACAGGTAAGTGCCGTGTGTGGTTCCCGCGGGCCTGGCCTCTTTACGGGTTATGG
CCCTTGCGTGCCTTGAATTACTTCCACGCCCCTGGCTGCAGTACGTGATTCTTGATCCCGAGCTTCGGGT
TGGAAGTGGGTGGGAGAGTTCGAGGCCTTGCGCTTAAGGAGCCCCTTCGCCTCGTGCTTGAGTTGAGGCC
TGGCTTGGGCGCTGGGGCCGCCGCGTGCGAATCTGGTGGCACCTTCGCGCCTGTCTCGCTGCTTTCGATA
AGTCTCTAGCCATTTAAAATTTTTGATGACCTGCTGCGACGCTTTTTTTCTGGCAAGATAGTCTTGTAAA
TGCGGGCCAAGATCTGCACACTGGTATTTCGGTTTTTGGGGCCGCGGGCGGCGACGGGGCCCGTGCGTCC
CAGCGCACATGTTCGGCGAGGCGGGGCCTGCGAGCGCGGCCACCGAGAATCGGACGGGGGTAGTCTCAAG
CTGGCCGGCCTGCTCTGGTGCCTGGCCTCGCGCCGCCGTGTATCGCCCCGCCCTGGGCGGCAAGGCTGGC
CCGGTCGGCACCAGTTGCGTGAGCGGAAAGATGGCCGCTTCCCGGCCCTGCTGCAGGGAGCTCAAAATGG
AGGACGCGGCGCTCGGGAGAGCGGGCGGGTGAGTCACCCACACAAAGGAAAAGGGCCTTTCCGTCCTCAG
CCGTCGCTTCATGTGACTCCACGGAGTACCGGGCGCCGTCCAGGCACCTCGATTAGTTCTCGAGCTTTTG
GAGTACGTCGTCTTTAGGTTGGGGGGAGGGGTTTTATGCGATGGAGTTTCCCCACACTGAGTGGGTGGAG
ACTGAAGTTAGGCCAGCTTGGCACTTGATGTAATTCTCCTTGGAATTTGCCCTTTTTGAGTTTGGATCTT
GGTTCATTCTCAAGCCTCAGACAGTGGTTCAAAGTTTTTTTCTTCCATTTCAGGTGTCGTGAGGATCTAT
TTCCGGTGAATTCGCCACCATGAAGTGCCTTTTGTACTTAGCCTTTTTATTCATTGGGGTGAATTGCGGT
ACCTACCCATACGATGTTCCAGATTACGCTGGTACCCGGCCGCGGCTGCAGGTCGACGAACAAAAACTCA
TCTCAGAAGAGGATCTGAATGCTGTGGGCCAGGACACGCAGGAGGTCATCGTGGTGCCACACTCCTTGCC
CTTTAAGGTGGTGGTGATCTCAGCCATCCTGGCCCTGGTGGTGCTCACCATCATCTCCCTTATCATCCTC
ATCATGCTTTGGCAGAAGAAGCCACGTTAGGGATCCCGCCCCTCTCCCTCCCCCCCCCCTAACGTTACTG
GCCGAAGCCGCTTGGAATAAGGCCGGTGTGCGTTTGTCTATATGTTATTTTCCACCATATTGCCGTCTTT
TGGCAATGTGAGGGCCCGGAAACCTGGCCCTGTCTTCTTGACGAGCATTCCTAGGGGTCTTTCCCCTCTC
GCCAAAGGAATGCAAGGTCTGTTGAATGTCGTGAAGGAAGCAGTTCCTCTGGAAGCTTCTTGAAGACAAA
CAACGTCTGTAGCGACCCTTTGCAGGCAGCGGAACCCCCCACCTGGCGACAGGTGCCTCTGCGGCCAAAA
GCCACGTGTATAAGATACACCTGCAAAGGCGGCACAACCCCAGTGCCACGTTGTGAGTTGGATAGTTGTG
GAAAGAGTCAAATGGCTCTCCTCAAGCGTATTCAACAAGGGGCTGAAGGATGCCCAGAAGGTACCCCATT
GTATGGGATCTGATCTGGGGCCTCGGTGCACATGCTTTACATGTGTTTAGTCGAGGTTAAAAAAACGTCT
AGGCCCCCCGAACCACGGGGACGTGGTTTTCCTTTGAAAAACACGATGATAAGCTTGCCACAACCCACAA
GGAGACGACCTTCCATGACCGAGTACAAGCCCACGGTGCGCCTCGCCACCCGCGACGACGTCCCCCGGGC
CGTACGCACCCTCGCCGCCGCGTTCGCCGACTACCCCGCCACGCGCCACACCGTCGACCCGGACCGCCAC
ATCGAGCGGGTCACCGAGCTGCAAGAACTCTTCCTCACGCGCGTCGGGCTCGACATCGGCAAGGTGTGGG
TCGCGGACGACGGCGCCGCGGTGGCGGTCTGGACCACGCCGGAGAGCGTCGAAGCGGGGGCGGTGTTCGC
CGAGATCGGCCCGCGCATGGCCGAGTTGAGCGGTTCCCGGCTGGCCGCGCAGCAACAGATGGAAGGCCTC
CTGGCGCCGCACCGGCCCAAGGAGCCCGCGTGGTTCCTGGCCACCGTCGGCGTCTCGCCCGACCACCAGG
GCAAGGGTCTGGGCAGCGCCGTCGTGCTCCCCGGAGTGGAGGCGGCCGAGCGCGCCGGGGTGCCCGCCTT
CCTGGAGACCTCCGCGCCCCGCAACCTCCCCTTCTACGAGCGGCTCGGCTTCACCGTCACCGCCGACGTC
GAGGTGCCCGAAGGACCGCGCACCTGGTGCATGACCCGCAAGCCCGGTGCCTAGACGCGTCTGGAACAAT
CAACCTCTGGATTACAAAATTTGTGAAAGATTGACTGGTATTCTTAACTATGTTGCTCCTTTTACGCTAT
GTGGATACGCTGCTTTAATGCCTTTGTATCATGCTATTGCTTCCCGTATGGCTTTCATTTTCTCCTCCTT
GTATAAATCCTGGTTGCTGTCTCTTTATGAGGAGTTGTGGCCCGTTGTCAGGCAACGTGGCGTGGTGTGC
ACTGTGTTTGCTGACGCAACCCCCACTGGTTGGGGCATTGCCACCACCTGTCAGCTCCTTTCCGGGACTT
TCGCTTTCCCCCTCCCTATTGCCACGGCGGAACTCATCGCCGCCTGCCTTGCCCGCTGCTGGACAGGGGC
TCGGCTGTTGGGCACTGACAATTCCGTGGTGTTGTCGGGGAAGCTGACGTCCTTTCCATGGCTGCTCGCC
TGTGTTGCCACCTGGATTCTGCGCGGGACGTCCTTCTGCTACGTCCCTTCGGCCCTCAATCCAGCGGACC
TTCCTTCCCGCGGCCTGCTGCCGGCTCTGCGGCCTCTTCCGCGTCTTCGCCTTCGCCCTCAGACGAGTCG
GATCTCCCTTTGGGCCGCCTCCCCGCCTGGAATTAATTCTGCAGTCGAGACCTAGAAAAACATGGAGCAA
TCACAAGTAGCAATACAGCAGCTACCAATGCTGATTGTGCCTGGCTAGAAGCACAAGAGGAGGAGGAGGT
GGGTTTTCCAGTCACACCTCAGGTACCTTTAAGACCAATGACTTACAAGGCAGCTGTAGATCTTAGCCAC
TTTTTAAAAGAAAAGAGGGGACTGGAAGGGCTAATTCACTCCCAACGAAGACAAGATATCCTTGATCTGT
GGATCTACCACACACAAGGCTACTTCCCTGATTAGCAGAACTACACACCAGGGCCAGGGGTCAGATATCC
ACTGACCTTTGGATGGTGCTACAAGCTAGTACCAGTTGAGCCAGATAAGGTAGAAGAGGCCAATAAAGGA
GAGAACACCAGCTTGTTACACCCTGTGAGCCTGCATGGGATGGATGACCCGGAGAGAGAAGTGTTAGAGT
GGAGGTTTGACAGCCGCCTAGCATTTCATCACGTGGCCCGAGAGCTGCATCCGGAGTACTTCAAGAACTG
CTGATATCGAGCTTGCTACAAGGGACTTTCCGCTGGGGACTTTCCAGGGAGGCGTGGCCTGGGCGGGACT
GGGGAGTGGCGAGCCCTCAGATCCTGCATATAAGCAGCTGCTTTTTGCCTGTACTGGGTCTCTCTGGTTA
GACCAGATCTGAGCCTGGGAGCTCTCTGGCTAACTAGGGAACCCACTGCTTAAGCCTCAATAAAGCTTGC
CTTGAGTGCTTCAAGTAGTGTGTGCCCGTCTGTTGTGTGACTCTGGTAACTAGAGATCCCTCAGACCCTT
TTAGTCAGTGTGGAAAATCTCTAGCAGTAGTAGTTCATGTCATCTTATTATTCAGTATTTATAACTTGCA
AAGAAATGAATATCAGAGAGTGAGAGGCCTTGACATTGCTAGCGTTTACCGTCGACCTCTAGCTAGAGCT
TGGCGTAATCATGGTCATAGCTGTTTCCTGTGTGAAATTGTTATCCGCTCACAATTCCACACAACATACG
AGCCGGAAGCATAAAGTGTAAAGCCTGGGGTGCCTAATGAGTGAGCTAACTCACATTAATTGCGTTGCGC
TCACTGCCCGCTTTCCAGTCGGGAAACCTGTCGTGCCAGCTGCATTAATGAATCGGCCAACGCGCGGGGA
GAGGCGGTTTGCGTATTGGGCGCTCTTCCGCTTCCTCGCTCACTGACTCGCTGCGCTCGGTCGTTCGGCT
GCGGCGAGCGGTATCAGCTCACTCAAAGGCGGTAATACGGTTATCCACAGAATCAGGGGATAACGCAGGA
AAGAACATGTGAGCAAAAGGCCAGCAAAAGGCCAGGAACCGTAAAAAGGCCGCGTTGCTGGCGTTTTTCC
ATAGGCTCCGCCCCCCTGACGAGCATCACAAAAATCGACGCTCAAGTCAGAGGTGGCGAAACCCGACAGG
ACTATAAAGATACCAGGCGTTTCCCCCTGGAAGCTCCCTCGTGCGCTCTCCTGTTCCGACCCTGCCGCTT
ACCGGATACCTGTCCGCCTTTCTCCCTTCGGGAAGCGTGGCGCTTTCTCATAGCTCACGCTGTAGGTATC
TCAGTTCGGTGTAGGTCGTTCGCTCCAAGCTGGGCTGTGTGCACGAACCCCCCGTTCAGCCCGACCGCTG
CGCCTTATCCGGTAACTATCGTCTTGAGTCCAACCCGGTAAGACACGACTTATCGCCACTGGCAGCAGCC
ACTGGTAACAGGATTAGCAGAGCGAGGTATGTAGGCGGTGCTACAGAGTTCTTGAAGTGGTGGCCTAACT
ACGGCTACACTAGAAGAACAGTATTTGGTATCTGCGCTCTGCTGAAGCCAGTTACCTTCGGAAAAAGAGT
TGGTAGCTCTTGATCCGGCAAACAAACCACCGCTGGTAGCGGTGGTTTTTTTGTTTGCAAGCAGCAGATT
ACGCGCAGAAAAAAAGGATCTCAAGAAGATCCTTTGATCTTTTCTACGGGGTCTGACGCTCAGTGGAACG
AAAACTCACGTTAAGGGATTTTGGTCATGAGATTATCAAAAAGGATCTTCACCTAGATCCTTTTAAATTA
AAAATGAAGTTTTAAATCAATCTAAAGTATATATGAGTAAACTTGGTCTGACAGTTACCAATGCTTAATC
AGTGAGGCACCTATCTCAGCGATCTGTCTATTTCGTTCATCCATAGTTGCCTGACTCCCCGTCGTGTAGA
TAACTACGATACGGGAGGGCTTACCATCTGGCCCCAGTGCTGCAATGATACCGCGAGACCCACGCTCACC
GGCTCCAGATTTATCAGCAATAAACCAGCCAGCCGGAAGGGCCGAGCGCAGAAGTGGTCCTGCAACTTTA
TCCGCCTCCATCCAGTCTATTAATTGTTGCCGGGAAGCTAGAGTAAGTAGTTCGCCAGTTAATAGTTTGC
GCAACGTTGTTGCCATTGCTACAGGCATCGTGGTGTCACGCTCGTCGTTTGGTATGGCTTCATTCAGCTC
CGGTTCCCAACGATCAAGGCGAGTTACATGATCCCCCATGTTGTGCAAAAAAGCGGTTAGCTCCTTCGGT
CCTCCGATCGTTGTCAGAAGTAAGTTGGCCGCAGTGTTATCACTCATGGTTATGGCAGCACTGCATAATT
CTCTTACTGTCATGCCATCCGTAAGATGCTTTTCTGTGACTGGTGAGTACTCAACCAAGTCATTCTGAGA
ATAGTGTATGCGGCGACCGAGTTGCTCTTGCCCGGCGTCAATACGGGATAATACCGCGCCACATAGCAGA
ACTTTAAAAGTGCTCATCATTGGAAAACGTTCTTCGGGGCGAAAACTCTCAAGGATCTTACCGCTGTTGA
GATCCAGTTCGATGTAACCCACTCGTGCACCCAACTGATCTTCAGCATCTTTTACTTTCACCAGCGTTTC
TGGGTGAGCAAAAACAGGAAGGCAAAATGCCGCAAAAAAGGGAATAAGGGCGACACGGAAATGTTGAATA
CTCATACTCTTCCTTTTTCAATATTATTGAAGCATTTATCAGGGTTATTGTCTCATGAGCGGATACATAT
TTGAATGTATTTAGAAAAATAAACAAATAGGGGTTCCGCGCACATTTCCCCGAAAAGTGCCACCTGACGT
CGACGGATCGGGAGATCAACTTGTTTATTGCAGCTTATAATGGTTACAAATAAAGCAATAGCATCACAAA
TTTCACAAATAAAGCATTTTTTTCACTGCATTCTAGTTGTGGTTTGTCCAAACTCATCAATGTATCTTAT
CATGTCTGGATCAACTGGATAACTCAAGCTAACCAAAATCATCCCAAACTTCCCACCCCATACCCTATTA
CCACTGCCAATTACCTGTGGTTTCATTTACTCTAAACCTGTGATTCCTCTGAATTATTTTCATTTTAAAG
AAATTGTATTTGTTAAATATGTACTACAAACTTAGTAGTTGGAAGGGCTAATTCACTCCCAAAGAAGACA
AGATATCCTTGATCTGTGGATCTACCACACACAAGGCTACTTCCCTGATTAGCAGAACTACACACCAGGG
CCAGGGGTCAGATATCCACTGACCTTTGGATGGTGCTACAAGCTAGTACCAGTTGAGCCAGATAAGGTAG
AAGAGGCCAATAAAGGAGAGAACACCAGCTTGTTACACCCTGTGAGCCTGCATGGGATGGATGACCCGGA
GAGAGAAGTGTTAGAGTGGAGGTTTGACAGCCGCCTAGCATTTCATCACGTGGCCCGAGAGCTGCATCCG
GAGTACTTCAAGAACTGCTGATATCGAGCTTGCTACAAGGGACTTTCCGCTGGGGACTTTCCAGGGAGGC
GTGGCCTGGGCGGGACTGGGGAGTGGCGAGCCCTCAGATCCTGCATATAAGCAGCTGCTTTTTGCCTGTA
CTGGGTCTCTCTGGTTAGACCAGATCTGAGCCTGGGAGCTCTCTGGCTAACTAGGGAACCCACTGCTTAA
GCCTCAATAAAGCTTGCCTTGAGTGCTTCAAGTAGTGTGTGCCCGTCTGTTGTGTGACTCTGGTAACTAG
AGATCCCTCAGACCCTTTTAGTCAGTGTGGAAAATCTCTAGCAGTGGCGCCCGAACAGGGACTTGAAAGC
GAAAGGGAAACCAGAGGAGCTCTCTCGACGCAGGACTCGGCTTGCTGAAGCGCGCACGGCAAGAGGCGAG
GGGCGGCGACTGGTGAGTACGCCAAAAATTTTGACTAGCGGAGGCTAGAAGGAGAGAGATGGGTGCGAGA
GCGTCAGTATTAAGCGGGGGAGAATTAGATCGCGATGGGAAAAAATTCGGTTAAGGCCAGGGGGAAAGAA
AAAATATAAATTAAAACATATAGTATGGGCAAGCAGGGAGCTAGAACGATTCGCAGTTAATCCTGGCCTG
TTAGAAACATCAGAAGGCTGTAGACAAATACTGGGACAGCTACAACCATCCCTTCAGACAGGATCAGAAG
AACTTAGATCATTATATAATACAGTAGCAACCCTCTATTGTGTGCATCAAAGGATAGAGATAAAAGACAC
CAAGGAAGCTTTAGACAAGATAGAGGAAGAGCAAAACAAAAGTAAGACCACCGCACAGCAAGCGGCCGGC
CGCTGATCTTCAGACCTGGAGGAGGAGATATGAGGGACAATTGGAGAAGTGAATTATATAAATATAAAGT
AGTAAAAATTGAACCATTAGGAGTAGCACCCACCAAGGCAAAGAGAAGAGTGGTGCAGAGAGAAAAAAGA
GCAGTGGGAATAGGAGCTTTGTTCCTTGGGTTCTTGGGAGCAGCAGGAAGCACTATGGGCGCAGCGTCAA
TGACGCTGACGGTACAGGCCAGACAATTATTGTCTGGTATAGTGCAGCAGCAGAACAATTTGCTGAGGGC
TATTGAGGCGCAACAGCATCTGTTGCAACTCACAGTCTGGGGCATCAAGCAGCTCCAGGCAAGAATCCTG
GCTGTGGAAAGATACCTAAAGGATCAACAGCTCCTGGGGATTTGGGGTTGCTCTGGAAAACTCATTTGCA
CCACTGCTGTGCCTTGGAATGCTAGTTGGAGTAATAAATCTCTGGAACAGATTTGGAATCACACGACCTG
GATGGAGTGGGACAGAGAAATTAACAATTACACAAGCTTAATACACTCCTTAATTGAAGAATCGCAAAAC
CAGCAAGAAAAGAATGAACAAGAATTATTGGAATTAGATAAATGGGCAAGTTTGTGGAATTGGTTTAACA
TAACAAATTGGCTGTGGTATATAAAATTATTCATAATGATAGTAGGAGGCTTGGTAGGTTTAAGAATAGT
TTTTGCTGTACTTTCTATAGTGAATAGAGTTAGGCAGGGATATTCACCATTATCGTTTCAGACCCACCTC
CCAACCCCGAGGGGACCCGACAGGCCCGAAGGAATAGAAGAAGAAGGTGGAGAGAGAGACAGAGACAGAT
CCATTCGATTAGTGAACGGATCTCGACGGTATCGCCTTTAAAAGAAAAGGGGGGATTGGGGGGTACAGTG
CAGGGGAAAGAATAGTAGACATAATAGCAACAGACATACAAACTAAAGAATTACAAAAACAAATTACAAA
AATTCAAAATTTTCGGGTTTATTACAGGGACAGCAGAGATCCAGTTTATCGATGAGTAATTCATACAAAA
GGACTCGCCCCTGCCTTGGGGAATCCCAGGGACCGTCGTTAAACTCCCACTAACGTAGAACCCAGAGATC
GCTGCGTTCCCGCCCCCTCACCCGCCCGCTCTCGTCATCACTGAGGTGGAGAAGAGCATGCGTGAG
